>Addgene plasmid #71267 | p2R3a-GUS-OcsT | depositor full sequence | sequence record 129805 | p2R3a-GUS-OcsT  sequence 6019 bps
TTATACAAAGTTGGCATTATAAAAAAGCATTGCTTATCAATTTGTTGCAACGAACAGGTCACTATCAGTC
AAAATAAAATCATTATTTGGAGCTCCATGGTAGCGTTAACGCGGCCGCGATATCCCCTATAGTGAGTCGT
ATTACATGGTCATAGCTGTTTCCTGTATCACTAGTGAATTCGCGGCCGCCTGCAGGTCGACCATATGGGA
GAGCTCCCAACGCGTTGGATGCATAGCTTGAGTATTCTATAGTGTCACCTAAATAGCTTGGCGTAATCAT
GGTCATAGCTGTTTCCTGTGTGAAATTGTTATCCGCTCACAATTCCACACAACATACGAGCCGGAAGCAT
AAAGTGTAAAGCCTGGGGTGCCTAATGAGTGAGCTAACTCACATTAATTGCGTTGCGCTCACTGCCCGCT
TTCCAGTCGGGAAACCTGTCGTGCCAGCTGCATTAATGAATCGGCCAACGCGCGGGGAGAGGCGGTTTGC
GTATTGGGCGCTCTTCCGCTTCCTCGCTCACTGACTCGCTGCGCTCGGTCGTTCGGCTGCGGCGAGCGGT
ATCAGCTCACTCAAAGGCGGTAATACGGTTATCCACAGAATCAGGGGATAACGCAGGAAAGAACATGTGA
GCAAAAGGCCAGCAAAAGGCCAGGAACCGTAAAAAGGCCGCGTTGCTGGCGTTTTTCCATAGGCTCCGCC
CCCCTGACGAGCATCACAAAAATCGACGCTCAAGTCAGAGGTGGCGAAACCCGACAGGACTATAAAGATA
CCAGGCGTTTCCCCCTGGAAGCTCCCTCGTGCGCTCTCCTGTTCCGACCCTGCCGCTTACCGGATACCTG
TCCGCCTTTCTCCCTTCGGGAAGCGTGGCGCTTTCTCATAGCTCACGCTGTAGGTATCTCAGTTCGGTGT
AGGTCGTTCGCTCCAAGCTGGGCTGTGTGCACGAACCCCCCGTTCAGCCCGACCGCTGCGCCTTATCCGG
TAACTATCGTCTTGAGTCCAACCCGGTAAGACACGACTTATCGCCACTGGCAGCAGCCACTGGTAACAGG
ATTAGCAGAGCGAGGTATGTAGGCGGTGCTACAGAGTTCTTGAAGTGGTGGCCTAACTACGGCTACACTA
GAAGAACAGTATTTGGTATCTGCGCTCTGCTGAAGCCAGTTACCTTCGGAAAAAGAGTTGGTAGCTCTTG
ATCCGGCAAACAAACCACCGCTGGTAGCGGTGGTTTTTTTGTTTGCAAGCAGCAGATTACGCGCAGAAAA
AAAGGATCTCAAGAAGATCCTTTGATCTTTTCTACGGGGTCTGACGCTCAGTGGAACGAAAACTCACGTT
AAGGGATTTTGGTCATGAGATTATCAAAAAGGATCTTCACCTAGATCCTTTTAAATTAAAAATGAAGTTT
TAAATCAATCTAAAGTATATATGAGTAAACTTGGTCTGACAGTTACCAATGCTTAATCAGTGAGGCACCT
ATCTCAGCGATCTGTCTATTTCGTTCATCCATAGTTGCCTGACTCCCCGTCGTGTAGATAACTACGATAC
GGGAGGGCTTACCATCTGGCCCCAGTGCTGCAATGATACCGCGAGACCCACGCTCACCGGCTCCAGATTT
ATCAGCAATAAACCAGCCAGCCGGAAGGGCCGAGCGCAGAAGTGGTCCTGCAACTTTATCCGCCTCCATC
CAGTCTATTAATTGTTGCCGGGAAGCTAGAGTAAGTAGTTCGCCAGTTAATAGTTTGCGCAACGTTGTTG
CCATTGCTACAGGCATCGTGGTGTCACGCTCGTCGTTTGGTATGGCTTCATTCAGCTCCGGTTCCCAACG
ATCAAGGCGAGTTACATGATCCCCCATGTTGTGCAAAAAAGCGGTTAGCTCCTTCGGTCCTCCGATCGTT
GTCAGAAGTAAGTTGGCCGCAGTGTTATCACTCATGGTTATGGCAGCACTGCATAATTCTCTTACTGTCA
TGCCATCCGTAAGATGCTTTTCTGTGACTGGTGAGTACTCAACCAAGTCATTCTGAGAATAGTGTATGCG
GCGACCGAGTTGCTCTTGCCCGGCGTCAATACGGGATAATACCGCGCCACATAGCAGAACTTTAAAAGTG
CTCATCATTGGAAAACGTTCTTCGGGGCGAAAACTCTCAAGGATCTTACCGCTGTTGAGATCCAGTTCGA
TGTAACCCACTCGTGCACCCAACTGATCTTCAGCATCTTTTACTTTCACCAGCGTTTCTGGGTGAGCAAA
AACAGGAAGGCAAAATGCCGCAAAAAAGGGAATAAGGGCGACACGGAAATGTTGAATACTCATACTCTTC
CTTTTTCAATATTATTGAAGCATTTATCAGGGTTATTGTCTCATGAGCGGATACATATTTGAATGTATTT
AGAAAAATAAACAAATAGGGGTTCCGCGCACATTTCCCCGAAAAGTGCCACCTGATGCGGTGTGAAATAC
CGCACAGATGCGTAAGGAGAAAATACCGCATCAGGAAATTGTAAGCGTTAATATTTTGTTAAAATTCGCG
TTAAATTTTTGTTAAATCAGCTCATTTTTTAACCAATAGGCCGAAATCGGCAAAATCCCTTATAAATCAA
AAGAATAGACCGAGATAGGGT
[37 nt withheld, positions 2612-2648]
AAAGAACGTGGACTCCAACGTCAAAGG
[49 nt withheld, positions 2676-2724]
T
[91 nt withheld, positions 2726-2816]
G
[124 nt withheld, positions 2818-2941]
CCATTCGCCATTCAGGCTGCGCAACTGTTGGGAAGGGCGATCGGTGCGGGCCTCTTCGCTATTACGCCAG
CTGGCGAAAGGGGGATGTGCTGCAAGGCGATTAAGTTGGGTAACGCCAGGGTTTTCCCAGTCACGACGTT
GTAAAACGACGGCCAGTGAATTGTAATACGACTCACTATAGGGCGAATTGGGCCCGACGTCGCATGCTCC
CGGCCGCCATGGCGGCCGCGGGAATTCGATTTGTAAAACGACGGCCAGTCTTAAGCTCGGGCCCTGCAGC
TCTAGAGCTCGAATTCTACAGGTCACTAATACCATCTAAGTAGTTGGTTCATAGTGACTGCATATGTTGT
GTTTTACAGTATTATGTAGTCTGTTTTTTATGCAAAATCTAATTTAATATATTGATATTTATATCATTTT
ACGTTTCTCGTTCAACTTTCTTGTACAAAGTGGGGATCCAAGCTTCGGGAGGTATGTTACGTCCTGTAGA
AACCCCAACCCGTGAAATCAAAAAACTCGACGGCCTGTGGGCATTCAGTCTGGATCGCGAAAACTGTGGA
ATTGATCAGCGTTGGTGGGAAAGCGCGTTACAAGAAAGCCGGGCAATTGCTGTGCCAGGCAGTTTTAACG
ATCAGTTCGCCGATGCAGATATTCGTAATTATGCGGGCAACGTCTGGTATCAGCGCGAAGTCTTTATACC
GAAAGGTTGGGCAGGCCAGCGTATCGTGCTGCGTTTCGATGCGGTCACTCATTACGGCAAAGTGTGGGTC
AATAATCAGGAAGTGATGGAGCATCAGGGCGGCTATACGCCATTTGAAGCCGATGTCACGCCGTATGTTA
TTGCCGGGAAAAGTGTACGTATCACCGTTTGTGTGAACAACGAACTGAACTGGCAGACTATCCCGCCGGG
AATGGTGATTACCGACGAAAACGGCAAGAAAAAGCAGTCTTACTTCCATGATTTCTTTAACTATGCCGGA
ATCCATCGCAGCGTAATGCTCTACACCACGCCGAACACCTGGGTGGACGATATCACCGTGGTGACGCATG
TCGCGCAAGACTGTAACCACGCGTCTGTTGACTGGCAGGTGGTGGCCAATGGTGATGTCAGCGTTGAACT
GCGTGATGCGGATCAACAGGTGGTTGCAACTGGACAAGGCACTAGCGGGACTTTGCAAGTGGTGAATCCG
CACCTCTGGCAACCGGGTGAAGGTTATCTCTATGAACTGTGCGTCACAGCCAAAAGCCAGACAGAGTGTG
ATATCTACCCGCTTCGCGTCGGCATCCGGTCAGTGGCAGTGAAGGGCGAACAGTTCCTGATTAACCACAA
ACCGTTCTACTTTACTGGCTTTGGTCGTCATGAAGATGCGGACTTGCGTGGCAAAGGATTCGATAACGTG
CTGATGGTGCACGACCACGCATTAATGGACTGGATTGGGGCCAACTCCTACCGTACCTCGCATTACCCTT
ACGCTGAAGAGATGCTCGACTGGGCAGATGAACATGGCATCGTGGTGATTGATGAAACTGCTGCTGTCGG
CTTTAACCTCTCTTTAGGCATTGGTTTCGAAGCGGGCAACAAGCCGAAAGAACTGTACAGCGAAGAGGCA
GTCAACGGGGAAACTCAGCAAGCGCACTTACAGGCGATTAAAGAGCTGATAGCGCGTGACAAAAACCACC
CAAGCGTGGTGATGTGGAGTATTGCCAACGAACCGGATACCCGTCCGCAAGGTGCACGGGAATATTTCGC
GCCACTGGCGGAAGCAACGCGTAAACTCGACCCGACGCGTCCGATCACCTGCGTCAATGTAATGTTCTGC
GACGCTCACACCGATACCATCAGCGATCTCTTTGATGTGCTGTGCCTGAACCGTTATTACGGATGGTATG
TCCAAAGCGGCGATTTGGAAACGGCAGAGAAGGTACTGGAAAAAGAACTTCTGGCCTGGCAGGAGAAACT
GCATCAGCCGATTATCATCACCGAATACGGCGTGGATACGTTAGCCGGGCTGCACTCAATGTACACCGAC
ATGTGGAGTGAAGAGTATCAGTGTGCATGGCTGGATATGTATCACCGCGTCTTTGATCGCGTCAGCGCCG
TCGTCGGTGAACAGGTATGGAATTTCGCCGATTTTGCGACCTCGCAAGGCATATTGCGCGTTGGCGGTAA
CAAGAAAGGGATCTTCACTCGCGACCGCAAACCGAAGTCGGCGGCTTTTCTGCTGCAAAAACGCTGGACT
GGCATGAACTTCGGTGAAAAACCGCAGCAGGGAGGCAAACAATGACTCGAGGTCCTGCTTTAATGAGATA
TGCGAGACGCCTATGATCGCATGATATTTGCTTTCAATTCTGTTGTGCACGTTGTAAAAAACCTGAGCAT
GTGTAGCTCAGATCCTTACCGCCGGTTTCGGTTCATTCTAATGAATATATCACCCGTTACTATCGTATTT
TTATGAATAATATTCTCCGTTCAATTTACTGATTGTACCCTACTACTTATATGTACAATATTAAAATGAA
AACAATATATTGTGCTGAATAGGTTTATAGCGACATCTATGATAGAGCGCCACAATAACAAACAATTGCG
TTTTATTATTACAAATCCAATTTTAAAAAAAGCGGCAGAACCGGTCAAACCTAAAAGACTGATTACATAA
ATCTTATTCAAATTTCAAAAGGCCCCAGGGGCTAGTATCTACGACACACCGAGCGGCGAACTAATAACGT
TCACTGAAGGGAACTCCGGTTCCCCGCCGGCGCGCATGGGTGAGATTCCTTGAAGTTGAGTATTGGCCGT
CCGCTCTACCGAAAGTTACGGGCACCATTCAACCCGGTCCAGCACGGCGGCCGGGTAACCGACTTGCTGC
CCCGAGAATTATGCAGCATTTTTTTGGTGTATGTGGGCCCCAAATGAAGTGCAGGTCAAACCTTGACAGT
GACGACAAATCGTTGGGCGGGTCCAGGGCGAATTTTGCGACAACATGTCGAGGCTCAGCAGGACCTGCAG
GCATGCAAGCTAGCTTACTAGTGATGCATATTCTATAGTGTCACCTAAATCTGCGGCCGCCAACTTTA
Features (pLannotate 1.2.2; 22 found; start..end, strand, type, name):
      1..88      -  protein_bind   attL3 (fragment): mutant version of attL; recombination site for the Gateway® LR reaction LR Clonase™
    126..144     -  promoter       T7 promoter: promoter for bacteriophage T7 RNA polymerase
    172..234     -  CDS            VESPI_VESMG (fragment): Experimental evidence at protein level: Swiss-Prot protein existence level 1. Shows contractile activity on isolated ileum smooth muscle. From Vespa magnifica (Hornet).
    246..264     -  promoter       SP6 promoter: promoter for bacteriophage SP6 RNA polymerase
    306..322     -  protein_bind   lac operator: The lac repressor binds to the lac operator to inhibit transcription in E. coli. This inhibition can be relieved by adding lactose or isopropyl-β-D-thiogalactopyranoside (IPTG). lac repressor encoded by lacI
    330..360     -  promoter       lac promoter: promoter for the E. coli lac operon
    375..396     -  protein_bind   CAP binding site: CAP binding activates transcription in the presence of cAMP. E. coli catabolite activator protein
    409..501     -  CDS            lacI (fragment): lac repressor; lacI; The lac repressor binds to the lac operator to inhibit transcription in E. coli. This inhibition can be relieved by adding lactose or isopropyl-β-D-thiogalactopyranoside (IPTG).
    684..1272    -  rep_origin     ori: high-copy-number ColE1/pMB1/pBR322/pUC origin of replication
   1443..2303    -  CDS            AmpR: β-lactamase; bla; confers resistance to ampicillin, carbenicillin, and related antibiotics
   2304..2408    -  promoter       AmpR promoter: bla
   2435..2485    +  misc_feature   bom (fragment): basis of mobility region from pBR322
   2513..2941    -  rep_origin     f1 ori (sequence partly withheld): f1 bacteriophage origin of replication; arrow indicates direction of (+) strand synthesis
   2945..3102    -  CDS            lacZα (fragment): LacZα fragment of β-galactosidase; lacZ fragment
   3105..3123    +  promoter       T7 promoter: promoter for bacteriophage T7 RNA polymerase
   3182..3200    -  CDS            lacZα (fragment): LacZα fragment of β-galactosidase; lacZ fragment
   3271..3394    -  protein_bind   attR2: mutant version of attR; recombination site for the Gateway® LR reaction LR Clonase™
   3415..5223    +  CDS            uidA: BGLR_ECOLI - Also known as gurA, gusA. Experimental evidence at protein level: Swiss-Prot protein existence level 1. From Escherichia coli (strain K12).
   5236..5942    +  terminator     OCS terminator: octopine synthase terminator
   5943..5962    +  misc_feature   MCS (fragment): pUC18/19 multiple cloning site
   5983..6001    -  promoter       SP6 promoter: promoter for bacteriophage SP6 RNA polymerase
   6012..13      -  protein_bind   attB3 (across the origin): mutant version of attB; core recombination site for the Gateway® BP reaction BP Clonase™
