[The description below was written by a language model from this plasmid's Addgene catalogue record and pLannotate feature annotations shown in this document.]
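Description:
p2R3a-GUS-OcsT is a third-position entry clone for the MultiSite Gateway system, intended for assembling plant expression constructs. Its backbone, p2RP3-pGEMteasy, is an ampicillin-resistant variant of pDONR-P2R-P3 made by moving the attP2R-ccdB-CmR-attP3 cassette into pGEM-T Easy. After BP recombination the insert is flanked by attR2 and attL3 sites, both of which appear in the feature table. The plasmid (about 6.0 kb) is maintained at high copy in E. coli through a ColE1/pUC-type origin and selected with the β-lactamase (AmpR) gene. It also retains typical pGEM remnants: an f1 origin, lacZα fragments, lac promoter/operator elements, and T7 and SP6 promoters. A short annotated match to a hornet peptide is almost certainly a spurious annotation hit rather than a functional part.

The payload of roughly 2.6 kb is the E. coli uidA gene encoding β-glucuronidase (GUS), followed directly by the octopine synthase (OCS) terminator, which supplies transcription termination and polyadenylation signals in plants. The record lists a two-glycine linker at the N-terminal end of GUS, so that the reporter can be joined in frame to the C-terminus of a protein of interest supplied from the preceding entry clone. No promoter driving GUS is present within the cassette. In a MultiSite LR reaction, the promoter and the gene of interest come from the first- and second-position entry clones, and the assembled unit lands in a plant destination vector. The resulting constructs are typically used for histochemical visualisation of protein fusions or expression patterns in plants. This clone belongs to a toolkit built for cell type-specific, inducible gene expression.
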