Addgene plasmid #71267: p2R3a-GUS-OcsT
Purpose: Entry clone containing the GUS enzyme. Can be fused with linker to the C-terminal end of protein of interest. For use in plants and compatible with the MultiSite Gateway system
Depositing lab: Ari Pekka Mähönen. Depositing organization: University of Helsinki. Publication: MultiSite Gateway compatible cell type-specific gene inducible system for plants. Siligato R, Wang X, Yadav SR, Lehesranta S, Ma G, Ursache R, Sevilem I, Zhang J, Gorte M, Prasad K, Wrzaczek M, Heidstra R, Murphy A, Scheres B, Mahonen AP. Plant Physiol. 2015 Dec 7. pii: pp.01246.2015. 10.1104/pp.15.01246 PubMed 26644504.
Backbone
  Vector backbone: p2RP3-pGEMteasy
  Backbone manufacturer: ampicillin resistant variant of pDONR-P2R-P3. attP2R-ccdB-cmR-attP3 sequences of pDONR-P2R-P3 were cloned into pGEMt-easy
  Vector type: Gateway
Growth in bacteria
  Bacterial resistance: Ampicillin, 100 μg/mL
  Growth temperature: 37°C
  Growth strain: DH5alpha
  Copy number: High Copy
Gene/Insert
  Gene/Insert name: Beta-glucuronidase (alt name: GUS)
  Insert size (bp): 2600
  Tag / fusion protein: 2xGly linker (N terminal on insert); octaline synthase terminator (C terminal on insert)
  Cloning method: Gateway Cloning
  Sequencing primers: 5′ M13pUC-Fwd; 3′ OCSterm-R (GGCGGTAAGGATCTGAGCTA)
Terms and licenses: Academic/Nonprofit Terms; Industry Terms: Not Available to Industry
How to cite: p2R3a-GUS-OcsT was a gift from Ari Pekka Mähönen (Addgene plasmid # 71267 ; http://n2t.net/addgene:71267 ; RRID:Addgene_71267)
