>Addgene plasmid #71267 | p2R3a-GUS-OcsT | addgene partial sequence | sequence record 129800 | M13pUC-Fwd 5'-CCCAGTCACGACGTTGTAAAACG-3'
CTATAGGGCGAATTGGGCCCGACGTCGCATGCTCCCGGCCGCCATGGCGGCCGCGGGAATTCGATTTGTA
AAACGACGGCCAGTCTTAAGCTCGGGCCCTGCAGCTCTAGAGCTCGAATTCTACAGGTCACTAATACCAT
CTAAGTAGTTGGTTCATAGTGACTGCATATGTTGTGTTTTACAGTATTATGTAGTCTGTTTTTTATGCAA
AATCTAATTTAATATATTGATATTTATATCATTTTACGTTTCTCGTTCAACTTTCTTGTACAAAGTGGGG
ATCCAAGCTTCGGGAGGTATGTTACGTCCTGTAGAAACCCCAACCCGTGAAATCAAAAAACTCGACGGCC
TGTGGGCATTCAGTCTGGATCGCGAAAACTGTGGAATTGATCAGCGTTGGTGGGAAAGCGCGTTACAAGA
AAGCCGGGCAATTGCTGTGCCAGGCAGTTTTAACGATCAGTTCGCCGATGCAGATATTCGTAATTATGCG
GGCAACGTCTGGTATCAGCGCGAAGTCTTTATACCGAAAGGTTGGGCAGGCCAGCGTATCGTGCTGCGTT
TCGATGCGGTCACTCATTACGGCAAAGTGTGGGTCAATAATCAGGAAGTGATGGAGCATCAGGGCGGCTA
TACGCCATTTGAAGCCGATGTCACGCCGTATGTTATTGCCGGGAAAAGTGTACGTATCACCGTTTGTGTG
AACAACGAACTGAACTGGCAGACTATCCCGCCGGGAATGGTGATTACCGACGAA
