>Addgene plasmid #71267 | p2R3a-GUS-OcsT | addgene partial sequence | sequence record 129801 | OCSterm-R 5'-GGCGGTAAGGATCTGAGCTA-3'
ATATCATGCGATCATAGGCGTCTCGCATATCTCATTAAAGCAGGACCTCGAGTCATTGTTTGCCTCCCTG
CTGCGGTTTTTCACCGAAGTTCATGCCAGTCCAGCGTTTTTGCAGCAGAAAAGCCGCCGACTTCGGTTTG
CGGTCGCGAGTGAAGATCCCTTTCTTGTTACCGCCAACGCGCAATATGCCTTGCGAGGTCGCAAAATCGG
CGAAATTCCATACCTGTTCACCGACGACGGCGCTGACGCGATCAAAGACGCGGTGATACATATCCAGCCA
TGCACACTGATACTCTTCACTCCACATGTCGGTGTACATTGAGTGCAGCCCGGCTAACGTATCCACGCCG
TATTCGGTGATGATAATCGGCTGATGCAGTTTCTCCTGCCAGGCCAGAAGTTCTTTTTCCAGTACCTTCT
CTGCCGTTTCCAAATCGCCGCTTTGGACATACCATCCGTAATAACGGTTCAGGCACAGCACATCAAAGAG
ATCGCTGATGGTATCGGTGTGAGCGTCGCAGAACATTACATTGACGCAGGTGATCGGACGCGTCGGGTCG
AGTTTACGCGTTGCTTCCGCCAGTGGCGCGAAATATTCCCGTGCACCTTGCGGACGGGTATCCGGTTCGT
TGGCAATACTCCACATCACCACGCTTGGGTGGTTTTTGTCACGCGCTATCAGCTCTTTAATCGCCTGTAA
GTGCGCTTGCTGAGTTTCCCCGTTGACTGCCTCTTCGCTGTACAGTTCTTTCGGCTTGTTGCCCGCTTCG
AAACCAATGCCTAAAGAGAGGTTAAAGCCGACAGCAGCAGTTTCATCAATCACCACGATGCCATGTTCAT
CTGCCCAGTCGAGCATCTCTTCAGCGTAAGG
